>Addgene plasmid #79916 | pCMV-EPN-01 | addgene partial sequence | sequence record 161939 | CMV-F 5'-CGCAAATGGGCGGTAGGCGTG-3'
CAGAGCTCTCTGGCTACTAGAGAACCCACTGCTTACTGGCTTATCGAAATTAATACGACTCACTATAGGG
AGACCCAAGCTGGCTAGCGTTTAAACGGGCCCTCTAGAATTATCGATCCGGAGGTACCATGGGTGCGCGT
GCGTCCGGTTCTAAATCTGGCTCCGGCTCTGACTCTGGTAGCAAGATCGAAGAGCTGTTCAAGAAACACA
AGATCGTTGCCGTGCTGCGTGCCAATAGTGTGGAAGAAGCGAAAAAGAAAGCGCTGGCGGTTTTCCTGGG
CGGCGTTCATCTGATTGAAATTACCTTTACCGTGCCGGATGCGGATACCGTGATTAAGGAACTGAGCTTT
CTGAAGGAAATGGGCGCGATTATTGGTGCGGGCACCGTGACCAGCGTGGAGCAGTGCCGTAAAGCGGTGG
AAAGTGGCGCCGAATTCATTGTGAGTCCGCACCTGGACGAGGAAATTAGCCAATTTTGCAAGGAGAAGGG
TGTGTTCTATATGCCAGGCGTTATGACCCCGACCGAACTGGTGAAAGCCATGAAACTGGGCCATACCATC
TTAAAACTGTTTCCGGGTGAGGTGGTGGGTCCGCAGTTTGTTAAAGCGATGAAAGGTCCGTTTCCGAATG
TGAAATTTGTGCCAACCGGCGGTGTTAATCTGGACAATGTGTGCGAATGGTTCAAAGCGGGCGTGCTGGC
CGTGGGCGTGGGCAGCGCGTTAGTGAAAGGCACCCCGGTGGAAGTGGCGGAAAAGGCCAAGGCGTTCGTT
GAGAAGATTCGTGGCTGCACCGAACAGAAACTGATTAGCGAAGAAGATCTGCAGTCTCGTCCGGAACCGA
CCGCACCGCCGGAAGAATCTTTCCGTTCTGGTGTTGAAACCACCACGCCACCGCAAAAACAGGAGCCGAT
CGACAAAGAACTGTACCCGCTGACCTCTCTGCGTTCTCTGTTCGGTAACGACCCGTCTTCTCAGTGACTC
GAGAAGCTTGCTAGC
