>Addgene plasmid #79916 | pCMV-EPN-01 | addgene partial sequence | sequence record 161940 | Bglob-pA-R 5'-ttttggcagagggaaaaaga-3'
TGAGAAGACGGGTCGTTACCGAACAGAGAACGCAGAGAGGTCAGCGGGTACAGTTCTTTGTCGATCGGCT
CCTGTTTTTGCGGTGGCGTGGTGGTTTCAACACCAGAACGGAAAGATTCTTCCGGCGGTGCGGTCGGTTC
CGGACGAGACTGCAGATCTTCTTCGCTAATCAGTTTCTGTTCGGTGCAGCCACGAATCTTCTCAACGAAC
GCCTTGGCCTTTTCCGCCACTTCCACCGGGGTGCCTTTCACTAACGCGCTGCCCACGCCCACGGCCAGCA
CGCCCGCTTTGAACCATTCGCACACATTGTCCAGATTAACACCGCCGGTTGGCACAAATTTCACATTCGG
AAACGGACCTTTCATCGCTTTAACAAACTGCGGACCCACCACCTCACCCGGAAACAGTTTTAAGATGGTA
TGGCCCAGTTTCATGGCTTTCACCAGTTCGGTCGGGGTCATAACGCCTGGCATATAGAACACACCCTTCT
CCTTGCAAAATTGGCTAATTTCCTCGTCCAGGTGCGGACTCACAATGAATTCGGCGCCACTTTCCACCGC
TTTACGGCACTGCTCCACGCTGGTCACGGTGCCCGCACCAATAATCGCGCCCATTTCCTTCAGAAAGCTC
AGTTCCTTAATCACGGTATCCGCATCCGGCACGGTAAAGGTAATTTCAATCAGATGAACGCCGCCCAGGA
AAACCGCCAGCGCTTTCTTTTTCGCTTCTTCCACACTATTGGCACGCAGCACGGCAACGATCTTGTGTTT
CTTGAACAGCTCTTCGATCTTGCTACCAGAGTCAGAGCCGGAGCCAGATTTAGAACCGGACGCACGCGCA
CCCATGGTACCTCCGGATCGATAATTCTAGAGGGCCCGTTTAAACGCTAGCCAGCTTGGGTCTCCCTATA
GTGAGTCGTATTAATTTCGATAAGCNAGTAAGCAGTGGGTTCTCTAGTTAGCCAGANAGCTCTGCTTATA
TAGANCCTCCCACCGTACACGCCTACCGNCCANTTTGCGTCANTGGGGCGGAA
