>Addgene plasmid #79916 | pCMV-EPN-01 | depositor partial sequence | sequence record 162593 | EPN-01
CTAGAATTATCGATCCGGAGGTACCATGGGTGCGCGTGCGTCCGGTTCTAAATCTGGCTCCGGCTCTGAC
TCTGGTAGCAAGATCGAAGAGCTGTTCAAGAAACACAAGATCGTTGCCGTGCTGCGTGCCAATAGTGTGG
AAGAAGCGAAAAAGAAAGCGCTGGCGGTTTTCCTGGGCGGCGTTCATCTGATTGAAATTACCTTTACCGT
GCCGGATGCGGATACCGTGATTAAGGAACTGAGCTTTCTGAAGGAAATGGGCGCGATTATTGGTGCGGGC
ACCGTGACCAGCGTGGAGCAGTGCCGTAAAGCGGTGGAAAGTGGCGCCGAATTCATTGTGAGTCCGCACC
TGGACGAGGAAATTAGCCAATTTTGCAAGGAGAAGGGTGTGTTCTATATGCCAGGCGTTATGACCCCGAC
CGAACTGGTGAAAGCCATGAAACTGGGCCATACCATCTTAAAACTGTTTCCGGGTGAGGTGGTGGGTCCG
CAGTTTGTTAAAGCGATGAAAGGTCCGTTTCCGAATGTGAAATTTGTGCCAACCGGCGGTGTTAATCTGG
ACAATGTGTGCGAATGGTTCAAAGCGGGCGTGCTGGCCGTGGGCGTGGGCAGCGCGTTAGTGAAAGGCAC
CCCGGTGGAAGTGGCGGAAAAGGCCAAGGCGTTCGTTGAGAAGATTCGTGGCTGCACCGAACAGAAACTG
ATTAGCGAAGAAGATCTGCAGTCTCGTCCGGAACCGACCGCACCGCCGGAAGAATCTTTCCGTTCTGGTG
TTGAAACCACCACGCCACCGCAAAAACAGGAGCCGATCGACAAAGAACTGTACCCGCTGACCTCTCTGCG
TTCTCTGTTCGGTAACGACCCGTCTTCTCAGTGACTCGAGAAGCTTGCTAGCAGATCTT
