[The description below was written by a language model from this plasmid's Addgene catalogue record.]
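Description:
pCMV-EPN-01 is a mammalian expression plasmid built on a pCMV backbone (recorded as 5443 bp without insert), with the EPN-01 coding sequence cloned between the KpnI and XhoI sites. It is maintained as a high-copy plasmid in E. coli under ampicillin selection and carries a neomycin resistance marker that allows G418 selection of transfected mammalian cells. The catalogue also lists it as a bacterial expression vector, but no bacterial promoter is described. No feature table is provided, so the promoter is not stated explicitly. The backbone name implies the cytomegalovirus immediate-early promoter, a strong constitutive promoter in mammalian cells. The origin of replication and polyadenylation signal are likewise not recorded.

The insert is summarised as Myr1-12GS-I3-01-myc-Late1, a modular fusion protein. Read from the N-terminus, the names suggest a myristoylation signal (Myr1) that would direct the protein to cellular membranes, and a glycine-serine linker (12GS). These are followed by I3-01, the designed self-assembling nanocage subunit, then a myc epitope tag for detection and a "Late1" element. That last name suggests a viral late-domain-type motif of the kind that recruits the host ESCRT machinery for membrane budding. The record itself does not define these modules in detail, so these readings rest on the names and on the associated publication title.

That title describes designed proteins that induce formation of nanocage-containing extracellular vesicles. Combining membrane binding, self-assembly and a budding signal in one polypeptide fits this goal, and the plasmid is used to express EPN-01 in mammalian cells to study or produce such enveloped protein nanocages.
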