Addgene plasmid #79916: pCMV-EPN-01
Purpose: Myr1-12GS-I3-01-myc-Late1
Depositing lab: Neil King. Depositing organization: University of Washington. Publication: Designed proteins induce the formation of nanocage-containing extracellular vesicles. Votteler J, Ogohara C, Yi S, Hsia Y, Nattermann U, Belnap DM, King NP, Sundquist WI. Nature. 2016 Dec 8;540(7632):292-295. doi: 10.1038/nature20607. Epub 2016 Nov 30. PubMed 27919066.
Backbone
  Vector backbone: pCMV
  Backbone size w/o insert (bp): 5443
  Modifications to backbone: Inserts were cloned into the Kpn1 and Xho1 sites
  Vector type: Mammalian Expression, Bacterial Expression
  Selectable markers: Neomycin (select with G418)
Growth in bacteria
  Bacterial resistance: Ampicillin, 100 μg/mL
  Growth temperature: 37°C
  Growth strain: DH5alpha
  Copy number: High Copy
Gene/Insert
  Gene/Insert name: EPN-01
Terms and licenses: Academic/Nonprofit Terms; Industry Terms: Not Available to Industry
How to cite: pCMV-EPN-01 was a gift from Neil King (Addgene plasmid # 79916 ; http://n2t.net/addgene:79916 ; RRID:Addgene_79916)
